Addgene plasmid #118183: Lenti-(BB)-hPGK-KRAB-dCas9-P2A-BlastR OPTN TSS-guide3
Purpose: CRISPR-mediated repression of OPTN. KRAB domain and catalytically inactive Cas9 from S. pyogenes with 2A-BlastR under the hPGK promoter.
Depositing lab: Jorge Ferrer. Depositing organization: Imperial College London. Publication: Human pancreatic islet three-dimensional chromatin architecture provides insights into the genetics of type 2 diabetes. Miguel-Escalada I, Bonas-Guarch S, Cebola I, Ponsa-Cobas J, Mendieta-Esteban J, Atla G, Javierre BM, Rolando DMY, Farabella I, Morgan CC, Garcia-Hurtado J, Beucher A, Moran I, Pasquali L, Ramos-Rodriguez M, Appel EVR, Linneberg A, Gjesing AP, Witte DR, Pedersen O, Grarup N, Ravassard P, Torrents D, Mercader JM, Piemonti L, Berney T, de Koning EJP, Kerr-Conte J, Pattou F, Fedko IO, Groop L, Prokopenko I, Hansen T, Marti-Renom MA, Fraser P, Ferrer J. Nat Genet. 2019 Jun 28. pii: 10.1038/s41588-019-0457-0. doi: 10.1038/s41588-019-0457-0. PubMed 31253982.
Backbone
  Vector backbone: Lenti-(BB)-hPGK-KRAB-dCas9-P2A-BlastR
  Backbone manufacturer: Jorge Ferrer
  Vector type: Mammalian Expression, Lentiviral, CRISPR
  Selectable markers: Blasticidin
Growth in bacteria
  Bacterial resistance: Ampicillin, 100 μg/mL
  Growth temperature: 37°C
  Growth strain: Stbl3
  Copy number: High Copy
Gene/Insert
  Gene/Insert name: KRAB-dCas9-2A-BlastR
  gRNA/shRNA sequence: GAGAGAACTCCCGACCGGGA
  Species: H. sapiens (human)
  Promoter: hPGK and U6
  Tag / fusion protein: HA (C terminal on insert)
  Cloning method: Restriction Enzyme; 5′ cloning site Unknown (destroyed during cloning); 3′ cloning site Unknown (destroyed during cloning)
  Sequencing primers: 5′ GATCCGCCACCATGGATGC
Terms and licenses: Academic/Nonprofit Terms; Industry Terms: Not Available to Industry
Depositor comments: Please visit https://www.biorxiv.org/content/early/2018/08/27/400291 for bioRxiv preprint. Note: Plasmid contains a N1396S mutation in dCas9. This mutation is not known to affect plasmid function.
How to cite: Lenti-(BB)-hPGK-KRAB-dCas9-P2A-BlastR OPTN TSS-guide3 was a gift from Jorge Ferrer (Addgene plasmid # 118183 ; http://n2t.net/addgene:118183 ; RRID:Addgene_118183)
