[The description below was written by a language model from this plasmid's Addgene catalogue record and pLannotate feature annotations shown in this document.]
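Description:
Lenti-(BB)-hPGK-KRAB-dCas9-P2A-BlastR OPTN TSS-guide3 is an all-in-one, third-generation-style lentiviral CRISPR interference vector (about 13.4 kb) built to repress the human OPTN gene. It is propagated in E. coli through a high-copy ColE1/pUC origin with ampicillin resistance, and the backbone also carries an f1 origin and an SV40/EM7-driven bleomycin/Zeocin resistance cassette that lies outside the viral LTRs. The transfer region is framed by a CMV enhancer/promoter-driven truncated HIV-1 5' LTR and a self-inactivating ΔU3 3' LTR followed by a bGH polyadenylation signal. It also contains the Ψ packaging signal, a gag fragment, the RRE and cPPT/CTS, which support packaging, Rev-dependent export of the genomic RNA and efficient transduction.

Two expression units sit between the LTRs. A human U6 Pol III promoter drives a single guide RNA consisting of a 20-nt spacer, which the construct name indicates is directed at the OPTN transcription start site, joined to the S. pyogenes gRNA scaffold; the plasmid map is circular, so this unit spans the sequence origin. Downstream, the human PGK promoter expresses the ZNF10 KRAB repression domain fused to catalytically inactive Cas9, with a C-terminal HA tag listed in the record. This is linked through a P2A peptide to blasticidin S deaminase, so repressor and selection marker come from one transcript, which is stabilised by a WPRE. The automated annotation labels the nuclease simply as Cas9, whereas the catalogue identifies it as dCas9 and notes an N1396S substitution that is not known to affect function. Transduced mammalian cells are selected with blasticidin, and the guide recruits KRAB-dCas9 to silence OPTN. The vector was deposited with a study of pancreatic islet chromatin architecture and type 2 diabetes genetics.
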