Features (pLannotate 1.2.2; 34 found; start..end, strand, type, name):
      1..76      +  misc_RNA       gRNA scaffold: guide RNA scaffold for the Streptococcus pyogenes CRISPR/Cas9 system
    107..617     +  promoter       hPGK promoter: human phosphoglycerate kinase 1 promoter
    666..851     +  CDS            KRAB: Krüppel-associated box (KRAB) transcriptional repression domain from the human zinc finger protein ZNF10 (Margolin et al., 1994)
    873..4976    +  CDS            Cas9: Cas9 (Csn1) endonuclease from the Streptococcus pyogenes Type II CRISPR/Cas system generates RNA-guided double strand breaks in DNA
   5175..5573    +  CDS            BSD: blasticidin S deaminase; Aspergillus terreus BSD; confers resistance to blasticidin
   5574..5595    +  misc_feature   MCS (fragment): pBluescript multiple cloning site
   5598..6186    +  misc_feature   WPRE: woodchuck hepatitis virus posttranscriptional regulatory element
   6237..6256    +  misc_feature   cPPT/CTS (fragment): central polypurine tract and central termination sequence of HIV-1
   6258..6491    +  LTR            3' LTR (ΔU3): self-inactivating 3' long terminal repeat (LTR) from HIV-1
   6523..6747    +  polyA_signal   bGH poly(A) signal: bovine growth hormone polyadenylation signal
   6751..6772    +  promoter       SV40 promoter (fragment): SV40 enhancer and early promoter
   6793..7221    +  rep_origin     f1 ori (sequence partly withheld): f1 bacteriophage origin of replication; arrow indicates direction of (+) strand synthesis
   7235..7564    +  promoter       SV40 promoter: SV40 enhancer and early promoter
   7612..7659    +  promoter       EM7 promoter: synthetic bacterial promoter&nbsp
   7678..8052    +  CDS            BleoR: antibiotic-binding protein; Sh ble from Streptoalloteichus hindustanus; confers resistance to bleomycin, phleomycin, and Zeocin™
   8062..8187    +  CDS            ble (fragment): BLE_KLEPN - Experimental evidence at protein level: Swiss-Prot protein existence level 1. Binding protein with a strong affinity to the bleomycin family of antibiotics. Binds to CL990; an antimitotic-antibiotic compound. From Klebsiella pneumoniae.
   8182..8303    +  polyA_signal   SV40 poly(A) signal: SV40 polyadenylation signal
   8374..8396    -  protein_bind   lac operator (fragment): The lac repressor binds to the lac operator to inhibit transcription in E. coli. This inhibition can be relieved by adding lactose or isopropyl-β-D-thiogalactopyranoside (IPTG). lac repressor encoded by lacI
   8400..8430    -  promoter       lac promoter: promoter for the E. coli lac operon
   8445..8466    -  protein_bind   CAP binding site: CAP binding activates transcription in the presence of cAMP. E. coli catabolite activator protein
   8479..8571    -  CDS            lacI (fragment): lac repressor; lacI; The lac repressor binds to the lac operator to inhibit transcription in E. coli. This inhibition can be relieved by adding lactose or isopropyl-β-D-thiogalactopyranoside (IPTG).
   8754..9342    -  rep_origin     ori: high-copy-number ColE1/pMB1/pBR322/pUC origin of replication
   9513..10373   -  CDS            AmpR: β-lactamase; bla; confers resistance to ampicillin, carbenicillin, and related antibiotics
  10374..10478   -  promoter       AmpR promoter: bla
  10537..10589   -  misc_feature   bom (fragment): basis of mobility region from pBR322
  10744..11123   +  enhancer       CMV enhancer: human cytomegalovirus immediate early enhancer
  11124..11323   +  promoter       CMV promoter: human cytomegalovirus (CMV) immediate early promoter
  11341..11521   +  LTR            5' LTR (truncated): truncated 5' long terminal repeat (LTR) from HIV-1
  11568..11693   +  misc_feature   HIV-1 Ψ: packaging signal of human immunodeficiency virus type 1
  11677..12040   +  CDS            HIV-1 gag (fragment): gag protein from human immunodeficiency virus 1; gag
  12186..12419   +  misc_feature   RRE: The Rev response element (RRE) of HIV-1 allows for Rev-dependent mRNA export from the nucleus to the cytoplasm.
  12796..12896   +  CDS            Rev (fragment): human immunodeficiency virus 1 (HIV-1) Rev protein; rev; enhances nuclear export of unspliced and incompletely spliced viral mRNAs
  12946..13063   +  misc_feature   cPPT/CTS: central polypurine tract and central termination sequence of HIV-1
  13114..13354   +  promoter       U6 promoter: RNA polymerase III promoter for human U6 snRNA
>Addgene plasmid #118183 | Lenti-(BB)-hPGK-KRAB-dCas9-P2A-BlastR OPTN TSS-guide3 | addgene full sequence | sequence record 240367 | Addgene NGS Result
GTTTTAGAGCTAGAAATAGCAAGTTAAAATAAGGCTAGTCCGTTATCAACTTGAAAAAGTGGCACCGAGT
CGGTGCTTTTTTGAATTCGCTAGCTAGGTCTTGAAAGGGGTTGGGGTTGCGCCTTTTCCAAGGCAGCCCT
GGGTTTGCGCAGGGACGCGGCTGCTCTGGGCGTGGTTCCGGGAAACGCAGCGGCGCCGACCCTGGGTCTC
GCACATTCTTCACGTCCGTTCGCAGCGTCACCCGGATCTTCGCCGCTACCCTTGTGGGCCCCCCGGCGAC
GCTTCCTGCTCCGCCCCTAAGTCGGGAAGGTTCCTTGCGGTTCGCGGCGTGCCGGACGTGACAAACGGAA
GCCGCACGTCTCACTAGTACCCTCGCAGACGGACAGCGCCAGGGAGCAATGGCAGCGCGCCGACCGCGAT
GGGCTGTGGCCAATAGCGGCTGCTCAGCAGGGCGCGCCGAGAGCAGCGGCCGGGAAGGGGCGGTGCGGGA
GGCGGGGTGTGGGGCGGTAGTGTGGGCCCTGTTCCTGCCCGCGCGGTGTTCCGCATTCTGCAAGCCTCCG
GAGCGCACGTCGGCAGTCGGCTCCCTCGTTGACCGAATCACCGACCTCTCTCCCCAGGACCGGTGATCCG
CCACCATGGATGCTAAGTCACTAACTGCCTGGTCCCGGACACTGGTGACCTTCAAGGATGTATTTGTGGA
CTTCACCAGGGAGGAGTGGAAGCTGCTGGACACTGCTCAGCAGATCGTGTACAGAAATGTGATGCTGGAG
AACTATAAGAACCTGGTTTCCTTGGGTTATCAGCTTACTAAGCCAGATGTGATCCTCCGGTTGGAGAAGG
GAGAAGAGCCCGGCGGTTCCGGCGGAGGGTCGATGGACAAGAAGTACAGCATCGGCCTGGCCATCGGCAC
CAACTCTGTCGGCTGGGCCGTGATCACCGACGAGTACAAGGTGCCCAGCAAGAAATTCAAGGTGCTGGGC
AACACCGACCGGCACAGCATCAAGAAGAACCTGATCGGCGCCCTGCTGTTCGACAGCGGAGAAACAGCCG
AGGCCACCCGGCTGAAGAGAACCGCCAGAAGAAGATACACCAGACGGAAGAACCGGATCTGCTATCTGCA
AGAGATCTTCAGCAACGAGATGGCCAAGGTGGACGACAGCTTCTTCCACAGACTGGAAGAGTCCTTCCTG
GTGGAAGAGGATAAGAAGCACGAGCGGCACCCCATCTTCGGCAACATCGTGGACGAGGTGGCCTACCACG
AGAAGTACCCCACCATCTACCACCTGAGAAAGAAACTGGTGGACAGCACCGACAAGGCCGACCTGCGGCT
GATCTATCTGGCCCTGGCCCACATGATCAAGTTCCGGGGCCACTTCCTGATCGAGGGCGACCTGAACCCC
GACAACAGCGACGTGGACAAGCTGTTCATCCAGCTGGTGCAGACCTACAACCAGCTGTTCGAGGAAAACC
CCATCAACGCCAGCGGCGTGGACGCCAAGGCCATCCTGTCTGCCAGACTGAGCAAGAGCAGACGGCTGGA
AAATCTGATCGCCCAGCTGCCCGGCGAGAAGAAGAATGGCCTGTTCGGCAACCTGATTGCCCTGAGCCTG
GGCCTGACCCCCAACTTCAAGAGCAACTTCGACCTGGCCGAGGATGCCAAACTGCAGCTGAGCAAGGACA
CCTACGACGACGACCTGGACAACCTGCTGGCCCAGATCGGCGACCAGTACGCCGACCTGTTTCTGGCCGC
CAAGAACCTGTCCGACGCCATCCTGCTGAGCGACATCCTGAGAGTGAACACCGAGATCACCAAGGCCCCC
CTGAGCGCCTCTATGATCAAGAGATACGACGAGCACCACCAGGACCTGACCCTGCTGAAAGCTCTCGTGC
GGCAGCAGCTGCCTGAGAAGTACAAAGAGATTTTCTTCGACCAGAGCAAGAACGGCTACGCCGGCTACAT
CGATGGCGGAGCCAGCCAGGAAGAGTTCTACAAGTTCATCAAGCCCATCCTGGAAAAGATGGACGGCACC
GAGGAACTGCTCGTGAAGCTGAACAGAGAGGACCTGCTGCGGAAGCAGCGGACCTTCGACAACGGCAGCA
TCCCCCACCAGATCCACCTGGGAGAGCTGCACGCCATTCTGCGGCGGCAGGAAGATTTTTACCCATTCCT
GAAGGACAACCGGGAAAAGATCGAGAAGATCCTGACCTTCCGCATCCCCTACTACGTGGGCCCTCTGGCC
AGGGGAAACAGCAGATTCGCCTGGATGACCAGAAAGAGCGAGGAAACCATCACCCCCTGGAACTTCGAGG
AAGTGGTGGACAAGGGCGCCAGCGCCCAGAGCTTCATCGAGCGGATGACCAACTTCGATAAGAACCTGCC
CAACGAGAAGGTGCTGCCCAAGCACAGCCTGCTGTACGAGTACTTCACCGTGTACAACGAGCTGACCAAA
GTGAAATACGTGACCGAGGGAATGAGAAAGCCCGCCTTCCTGAGCGGCGAGCAGAAAAAAGCCATCGTGG
ACCTGCTGTTCAAGACCAACCGGAAAGTGACCGTGAAGCAGCTGAAAGAGGACTACTTCAAGAAAATCGA
GTGCTTCGACTCCGTGGAAATCTCCGGCGTGGAAGATCGGTTCAACGCCTCCCTGGGCACATACCACGAT
CTGCTGAAAATTATCAAGGACAAGGACTTCCTGGACAATGAGGAAAACGAGGACATTCTGGAAGATATCG
TGCTGACCCTGACACTGTTTGAGGACAGAGAGATGATCGAGGAACGGCTGAAAACCTATGCCCACCTGTT
CGACGACAAAGTGATGAAGCAGCTGAAGCGGCGGAGATACACCGGCTGGGGCAGGCTGAGCCGGAAGCTG
ATCAACGGCATCCGGGACAAGCAGTCCGGCAAGACAATCCTGGATTTCCTGAAGTCCGACGGCTTCGCCA
ACAGAAACTTCATGCAGCTGATCCACGACGACAGCCTGACCTTTAAAGAGGACATCCAGAAAGCCCAGGT
GTCCGGCCAGGGCGATAGCCTGCACGAGCACATTGCCAATCTGGCCGGCAGCCCCGCCATTAAGAAGGGC
ATCCTGCAGACAGTGAAGGTGGTGGACGAGCTCGTGAAAGTGATGGGCCGGCACAAGCCCGAGAACATCG
TGATCGAAATGGCCAGAGAGAACCAGACCACCCAGAAGGGACAGAAGAACAGCCGCGAGAGAATGAAGCG
GATCGAAGAGGGCATCAAAGAGCTGGGCAGCCAGATCCTGAAAGAACACCCCGTGGAAAACACCCAGCTG
CAGAACGAGAAGCTGTACCTGTACTACCTGCAGAATGGGCGGGATATGTACGTGGACCAGGAACTGGACA
TCAACCGGCTGTCCGACTACGATGTGGACGCTATCGTGCCTCAGAGCTTTCTGAAGGACGACTCCATCGA
TAACAAAGTGCTGACTCGGAGCGACAAGAACCGGGGCAAGAGCGACAACGTGCCCTCCGAAGAGGTCGTG
AAGAAGATGAAGAACTACTGGCGCCAGCTGCTGAATGCCAAGCTGATTACCCAGAGGAAGTTCGACAATC
TGACCAAGGCCGAGAGAGGCGGCCTGAGCGAACTGGATAAGGCCGGCTTCATCAAGAGACAGCTGGTGGA
AACCCGGCAGATCACAAAGCACGTGGCACAGATCCTGGACTCCCGGATGAACACTAAGTACGACGAGAAC
GACAAACTGATCCGGGAAGTGAAAGTGATCACCCTGAAGTCCAAGCTGGTGTCCGATTTCCGGAAGGATT
TCCAGTTTTACAAAGTGCGCGAGATCAACAACTACCACCACGCCCACGACGCCTACCTGAACGCCGTCGT
GGGAACCGCCCTGATCAAAAAGTACCCTAAGCTGGAAAGCGAGTTCGTGTACGGCGACTACAAGGTGTAC
GACGTGCGGAAGATGATCGCCAAGAGCGAGCAGGAAATCGGCAAGGCTACCGCCAAGTACTTCTTCTACA
GCAACATCATGAACTTTTTCAAGACCGAGATTACCCTGGCCAACGGCGAGATCCGGAAGCGGCCTCTGAT
CGAGACAAACGGCGAAACAGGCGAGATCGTGTGGGATAAGGGCCGGGACTTTGCCACCGTGCGGAAAGTG
CTGTCTATGCCCCAAGTGAATATCGTGAAAAAGACCGAGGTGCAGACAGGCGGCTTCAGCAAAGAGTCTA
TCCTGCCCAAGAGGAACAGCGACAAGCTGATCGCCAGAAAGAAGGACTGGGACCCTAAGAAGTACGGCGG
CTTCGACAGCCCCACCGTGGCCTATTCTGTGCTGGTGGTGGCCAAAGTGGAAAAGGGCAAGTCCAAGAAA
CTGAAGAGTGTGAAAGAGCTGCTGGGGATCACCATCATGGAAAGAAGCAGCTTCGAGAAGAATCCCATCG
ACTTTCTGGAAGCCAAGGGCTACAAAGAAGTGAAAAAGGACCTGATCATCAAGCTGCCTAAGTACTCCCT
GTTCGAGCTGGAAAACGGCCGGAAGAGAATGCTGGCCTCTGCCGGCGAACTGCAGAAGGGAAACGAACTG
GCCCTGCCCTCCAAATATGTGAACTTCCTGTACCTGGCCAGCCACTATGAGAAGCTGAAGGGCTCCCCCG
AGGATAATGAGCAGAAACAGCTGTTTGTGGAACAGCACAAACACTACCTGGACGAGATCATCGAGCAGAT
CAGCGAGTTCTCCAAGAGAGTGATCCTGGCCGACGCTAATCTGGACAAGGTGCTGAGCGCCTACAACAAG
CACAGAGACAAGCCTATCAGAGAGCAGGCCGAGAATATCATCCACCTGTTTACCCTGACCAGTCTGGGAG
CCCCTGCCGCCTTCAAGTACTTTGACACCACCATCGACCGGAAGAGGTACACCAGCACCAAAGAGGTGCT
GGACGCCACCCTGATCCACCAGAGCATCACCGGCCTGTACGAGACACGGATCGACCTGTCTCAGCTGGGA
GGCGACGCCTATCCCTATGACGTGCCCGATTATGCCAGCCTGGGCAGCGGCTCCCCCAAGAAAAAACGCA
AGGTGGAAGATCCTAAGAAAAAGCGGAAAGTGGACGGCATTGGTAGTGGGAGCAACGGCAGCAGCGGGGA
TCCGGCCGCAACAAACTTCTCTCTGCTGAAACAAGCCGGAGATGTCGAAGAGAATCCTGGACCGATGGCC
AAGCCTTTGTCTCAAGAAGAATCCACCCTCATTGAAAGAGCAACGGCTACAATCAACAGCATCCCCATCT
CTGAAGACTACAGCGTCGCCAGCGCAGCTCTCTCTAGCGACGGCCGCATCTTCACTGGTGTCAATGTATA
TCATTTTACTGGGGGACCTTGTGCAGAACTCGTGGTGCTGGGCACTGCTGCTGCTGCGGCAGCTGGCAAC
CTGACTTGTATCGTCGCGATCGGAAATGAGAACAGGGGCATCTTGAGCCCCTGCGGACGGTGCCGACAGG
TGCTTCTCGATCTGCATCCTGGGATCAAAGCCATAGTGAAGGACAGTGATGGACAGCCGACGGCAGTTGG
GATTCGTGAATTGCTGCCCTCTGGTTATGTGTGGGAGGGCTAAGAATTCGATATCAAGCTTATCGGTAAT
CAACCTCTGGATTACAAAATTTGTGAAAGATTGACTGGTATTCTTAACTATGTTGCTCCTTTTACGCTAT
GTGGATACGCTGCTTTAATGCCTTTGTATCATGCTATTGCTTCCCGTATGGCTTTCATTTTCTCCTCCTT
GTATAAATCCTGGTTGCTGTCTCTTTATGAGGAGTTGTGGCCCGTTGTCAGGCAACGTGGCGTGGTGTGC
ACTGTGTTTGCTGACGCAACCCCCACTGGTTGGGGCATTGCCACCACCTGTCAGCTCCTTTCCGGGACTT
TCGCTTTCCCCCTCCCTATTGCCACGGCGGAACTCATCGCCGCCTGCCTTGCCCGCTGCTGGACAGGGGC
TCGGCTGTTGGGCACTGACAATTCCGTGGTGTTGTCGGGGAAATCATCGTCCTTTCCTTGGCTGCTCGCC
TGTGTTGCCACCTGGATTCTGCGCGGGACGTCCTTCTGCTACGTCCCTTCGGCCCTCAATCCAGCGGACC
TTCCTTCCCGCGGCCTGCTGCCGGCTCTGCGGCCTCTTCCGCGTCTTCGCCTTCGCCCTCAGACGAGTCG
GATCTCCCTTTGGGCCGCCTCCCCGCGTCGACTTTAAGACCAATGACTTACAAGGCAGCTGTAGATCTTA
GCCACTTTTTAAAAGAAAAGGGGGGACTGGAAGGGCTAATTCACTCCCAACGAAGACAAGATCTGCTTTT
TGCTTGTACTGGGTCTCTCTGGTTAGACCAGATCTGAGCCTGGGAGCTCTCTGGCTAACTAGGGAACCCA
CTGCTTAAGCCTCAATAAAGCTTGCCTTGAGTGCTTCAAGTAGTGTGTGCCCGTCTGTTGTGTGACTCTG
GTAACTAGAGATCCCTCAGACCCTTTTAGTCAGTGTGGAAAATCTCTAGCAGGGCCCGTTTAAACCCGCT
GATCAGCCTCGACTGTGCCTTCTAGTTGCCAGCCATCTGTTGTTTGCCCCTCCCCCGTGCCTTCCTTGAC
CCTGGAAGGTGCCACTCCCACTGTCCTTTCCTAATAAAATGAGGAAATTGCATCGCATTGTCTGAGTAGG
TGTCATTCTATTCTGGGGGGTGGGGTGGGGCAGGACAGCAAGGGGGAGGATTGGGAAGACAATAGCAGGC
ATGCTGGGGATGCGGTGGGCTCTATGGCTTCTGAGGCGGAAAGAACCAGCTGGGGCTCTAGGGGGTATCC
CC
[124 nt withheld, positions 6793-6916]
C
[91 nt withheld, positions 6918-7008]
A
[49 nt withheld, positions 7010-7058]
CCTTTGACGTTGGAGTCCACGTTCTTT
[37 nt withheld, positions 7086-7122]
ACCCTATCTCGGTCTATTCTTTTGATTTATAAGGGATTTTGCCGATTTCGGCCTATTGGTTAAAAAATGA
GCTGATTTAACAAAAATTTAACGCGAATTAATTCTGTGGAATGTGTGTCAGTTAGGGTGTGGAAAGTCCC
CAGGCTCCCCAGCAGGCAGAAGTATGCAAAGCATGCATCTCAATTAGTCAGCAACCAGGTGTGGAAAGTC
CCCAGGCTCCCCAGCAGGCAGAAGTATGCAAAGCATGCATCTCAATTAGTCAGCAACCATAGTCCCGCCC
CTAACTCCGCCCATCCCGCCCCTAACTCCGCCCAGTTCCGCCCATTCTCCGCCCCATGGCTGACTAATTT
TTTTTATTTATGCAGAGGCCGAGGCCGCCTCTGCCTCTGAGCTATTCCAGAAGTAGTGAGGAGGCTTTTT
TGGAGGCCTAGGCTTTTGCAAAAAGCTCCCGGGAGCTTGTATATCCATTTTCGGATCTGATCAGCACGTG
TTGACAATTAATCATCGGCATAGTATATCGGCATAGTATAATACGACAAGGTGAGGAACTAAACCATGGC
CAAGTTGACCAGTGCCGTTCCGGTGCTCACCGCGCGCGACGTCGCCGGAGCGGTCGAGTTCTGGACCGAC
CGGCTCGGGTTCTCCCGGGACTTCGTGGAGGACGACTTCGCCGGTGTGGTCCGGGACGACGTGACCCTGT
TCATCAGCGCGGTCCAGGACCAGGTGGTGCCGGACAACACCCTGGCCTGGGTGTGGGTGCGCGGCCTGGA
CGAGCTGTACGCCGAGTGGTCGGAGGTCGTGTCCACGAACTTCCGGGACGCCTCCGGGCCGGCCATGACC
GAGATCGGCGAGCAGCCGTGGGGGCGGGAGTTCGCCCTGCGCGACCCGGCCGGCAACTGCGTGCACTTCG
TGGCCGAGGAGCAGGACTGACACGTGCTACGAGATTTCGATTCCACCGCCGCCTTCTATGAAAGGTTGGG
CTTCGGAATCGTTTTCCGGGACGCCGGCTGGATGATCCTCCAGCGCGGGGATCTCATGCTGGAGTTCTTC
GCCCACCCCAACTTGTTTATTGCAGCTTATAATGGTTACAAATAAAGCAATAGCATCACAAATTTCACAA
ATAAAGCATTTTTTTCACTGCATTCTAGTTGTGGTTTGTCCAAACTCATCAATGTATCTTATCATGTCTG
TATACCGTCGACCTCTAGCTAGAGCTTGGCGTAATCATGGTCATAGCTGTTTCCTGTGTGAAATTGTTAT
CCGCTCACAATTCCACACAACATACGAGCCGGAAGCATAAAGTGTAAAGCCTGGGGTGCCTAATGAGTGA
GCTAACTCACATTAATTGCGTTGCGCTCACTGCCCGCTTTCCAGTCGGGAAACCTGTCGTGCCAGCTGCA
TTAATGAATCGGCCAACGCGCGGGGAGAGGCGGTTTGCGTATTGGGCGCTCTTCCGCTTCCTCGCTCACT
GACTCGCTGCGCTCGGTCGTTCGGCTGCGGCGAGCGGTATCAGCTCACTCAAAGGCGGTAATACGGTTAT
CCACAGAATCAGGGGATAACGCAGGAAAGAACATGTGAGCAAAAGGCCAGCAAAAGGCCAGGAACCGTAA
AAAGGCCGCGTTGCTGGCGTTTTTCCATAGGCTCCGCCCCCCTGACGAGCATCACAAAAATCGACGCTCA
AGTCAGAGGTGGCGAAACCCGACAGGACTATAAAGATACCAGGCGTTTCCCCCTGGAAGCTCCCTCGTGC
GCTCTCCTGTTCCGACCCTGCCGCTTACCGGATACCTGTCCGCCTTTCTCCCTTCGGGAAGCGTGGCGCT
TTCTCATAGCTCACGCTGTAGGTATCTCAGTTCGGTGTAGGTCGTTCGCTCCAAGCTGGGCTGTGTGCAC
GAACCCCCCGTTCAGCCCGACCGCTGCGCCTTATCCGGTAACTATCGTCTTGAGTCCAACCCGGTAAGAC
ACGACTTATCGCCACTGGCAGCAGCCACTGGTAACAGGATTAGCAGAGCGAGGTATGTAGGCGGTGCTAC
AGAGTTCTTGAAGTGGTGGCCTAACTACGGCTACACTAGAAGAACAGTATTTGGTATCTGCGCTCTGCTG
AAGCCAGTTACCTTCGGAAAAAGAGTTGGTAGCTCTTGATCCGGCAAACAAACCACCGCTGGTAGCGGTG
GTTTTTTTGTTTGCAAGCAGCAGATTACGCGCAGAAAAAAAGGATCTCAAGAAGATCCTTTGATCTTTTC
TACGGGGTCTGACGCTCAGTGGAACGAAAACTCACGTTAAGGGATTTTGGTCATGAGATTATCAAAAAGG
ATCTTCACCTAGATCCTTTTAAATTAAAAATGAAGTTTTAAATCAATCTAAAGTATATATGAGTAAACTT
GGTCTGACAGTTACCAATGCTTAATCAGTGAGGCACCTATCTCAGCGATCTGTCTATTTCGTTCATCCAT
AGTTGCCTGACTCCCCGTCGTGTAGATAACTACGATACGGGAGGGCTTACCATCTGGCCCCAGTGCTGCA
ATGATACCGCGAGACCCACGCTCACCGGCTCCAGATTTATCAGCAATAAACCAGCCAGCCGGAAGGGCCG
AGCGCAGAAGTGGTCCTGCAACTTTATCCGCCTCCATCCAGTCTATTAATTGTTGCCGGGAAGCTAGAGT
AAGTAGTTCGCCAGTTAATAGTTTGCGCAACGTTGTTGCCATTGCTACAGGCATCGTGGTGTCACGCTCG
TCGTTTGGTATGGCTTCATTCAGCTCCGGTTCCCAACGATCAAGGCGAGTTACATGATCCCCCATGTTGT
GCAAAAAAGCGGTTAGCTCCTTCGGTCCTCCGATCGTTGTCAGAAGTAAGTTGGCCGCAGTGTTATCACT
CATGGTTATGGCAGCACTGCATAATTCTCTTACTGTCATGCCATCCGTAAGATGCTTTTCTGTGACTGGT
GAGTACTCAACCAAGTCATTCTGAGAATAGTGTATGCGGCGACCGAGTTGCTCTTGCCCGGCGTCAATAC
GGGATAATACCGCGCCACATAGCAGAACTTTAAAAGTGCTCATCATTGGAAAACGTTCTTCGGGGCGAAA
ACTCTCAAGGATCTTACCGCTGTTGAGATCCAGTTCGATGTAACCCACTCGTGCACCCAACTGATCTTCA
GCATCTTTTACTTTCACCAGCGTTTCTGGGTGAGCAAAAACAGGAAGGCAAAATGCCGCAAAAAAGGGAA
TAAGGGCGACACGGAAATGTTGAATACTCATACTCTTCCTTTTTCAATATTATTGAAGCATTTATCAGGG
TTATTGTCTCATGAGCGGATACATATTTGAATGTATTTAGAAAAATAAACAAATAGGGGTTCCGCGCACA
TTTCCCCGAAAAGTGCCACCTGACGTCGACGGATCGGGAGATCTCCCGATCCCCTATGGTGCACTCTCAG
TACAATCTGCTCTGATGCCGCATAGTTAAGCCAGTATCTGCTCCCTGCTTGTGTGTTGGAGGTCGCTGAG
TAGTGCGCGAGCAAAATTTAAGCTACAACAAGGCAAGGCTTGACCGACAATTGCATGAAGAATCTGCTTA
GGGTTAGGCGTTTTGCGCTGCTTCGCGATGTACGGGCCAGATATACGCGTTGACATTGATTATTGACTAG
TTATTAATAGTAATCAATTACGGGGTCATTAGTTCATAGCCCATATATGGAGTTCCGCGTTACATAACTT
ACGGTAAATGGCCCGCCTGGCTGACCGCCCAACGACCCCCGCCCATTGACGTCAATAATGACGTATGTTC
CCATAGTAACGCCAATAGGGACTTTCCATTGACGTCAATGGGTGGAGTATTTACGGTAAACTGCCCACTT
GGCAGTACATCAAGTGTATCATATGCCAAGTACGCCCCCTATTGACGTCAATGACGGTAAATGGCCCGCC
TGGCATTATGCCCAGTACATGACCTTATGGGACTTTCCTACTTGGCAGTACATCTACGTATTAGTCATCG
CTATTACCATGGTGATGCGGTTTTGGCAGTACATCAATGGGCGTGGATAGCGGTTTGACTCACGGGGATT
TCCAAGTCTCCACCCCATTGACGTCAATGGGAGTTTGTTTTGGCACCAAAATCAACGGGACTTTCCAAAA
TGTCGTAACAACTCCGCCCCATTGACGCAAATGGGCGGTAGGCGTGTACGGTGGGAGGTCTATATAAGCA
GCGCGTTTTGCCTGTACTGGGTCTCTCTGGTTAGACCAGATCTGAGCCTGGGAGCTCTCTGGCTAACTAG
GGAACCCACTGCTTAAGCCTCAATAAAGCTTGCCTTGAGTGCTTCAAGTAGTGTGTGCCCGTCTGTTGTG
TGACTCTGGTAACTAGAGATCCCTCAGACCCTTTTAGTCAGTGTGGAAAATCTCTAGCAGTGGCGCCCGA
ACAGGGACTTGAAAGCGAAAGGGAAACCAGAGGAGCTCTCTCGACGCAGGACTCGGCTTGCTGAAGCGCG
CACGGCAAGAGGCGAGGGGCGGCGACTGGTGAGTACGCCAAAAATTTTGACTAGCGGAGGCTAGAAGGAG
AGAGATGGGTGCGAGAGCGTCAGTATTAAGCGGGGGAGAATTAGATCGCGATGGGAAAAAATTCGGTTAA
GGCCAGGGGGAAAGAAAAAATATAAATTAAAACATATAGTATGGGCAAGCAGGGAGCTAGAACGATTCGC
AGTTAATCCTGGCCTGTTAGAAACATCAGAAGGCTGTAGACAAATACTGGGACAGCTACAACCATCCCTT
CAGACAGGATCAGAAGAACTTAGATCATTATATAATACAGTAGCAACCCTCTATTGTGTGCATCAAAGGA
TAGAGATAAAAGACACCAAGGAAGCTTTAGACAAGATAGAGGAAGAGCAAAACAAAAGTAAGACCACCGC
ACAGCAAGCGGCCGCTGATCTTCAGACCTGGAGGAGGAGATATGAGGGACAATTGGAGAAGTGAATTATA
TAAATATAAAGTAGTAAAAATTGAACCATTAGGAGTAGCACCCACCAAGGCAAAGAGAAGAGTGGTGCAG
AGAGAAAAAAGAGCAGTGGGAATAGGAGCTTTGTTCCTTGGGTTCTTGGGAGCAGCAGGAAGCACTATGG
GCGCAGCGTCAATGACGCTGACGGTACAGGCCAGACAATTATTGTCTGGTATAGTGCAGCAGCAGAACAA
TTTGCTGAGGGCTATTGAGGCGCAACAGCATCTGTTGCAACTCACAGTCTGGGGCATCAAGCAGCTCCAG
GCAAGAATCCTGGCTGTGGAAAGATACCTAAAGGATCAACAGCTCCTGGGGATTTGGGGTTGCTCTGGAA
AACTCATTTGCACCACTGCTGTGCCTTGGAATGCTAGTTGGAGTAATAAATCTCTGGAACAGATTTGGAA
TCACACGACCTGGATGGAGTGGGACAGAGAAATTAACAATTACACAAGCTTAATACACTCCTTAATTGAA
GAATCGCAAAACCAGCAAGAAAAGAATGAACAAGAATTATTGGAATTAGATAAATGGGCAAGTTTGTGGA
ATTGGTTTAACATAACAAATTGGCTGTGGTATATAAAATTATTCATAATGATAGTAGGAGGCTTGGTAGG
TTTAAGAATAGTTTTTGCTGTACTTTCTATAGTGAATAGAGTTAGGCAGGGATATTCACCATTATCGTTT
CAGACCCACCTCCCAACCCCGAGGGGACCCGACAGGCCCGAAGGAATAGAAGAAGAAGGTGGAGAGAGAG
ACAGAGACAGATCCATTCGATTAGTGAACGGATCGGCACTGCGTGCGCCAATTCTGCAGACAAATGGCAG
TATTCATCCACAATTTTAAAAGAAAAGGGGGGATTGGGGGGTACAGTGCAGGGGAAAGAATAGTAGACAT
AATAGCAACAGACATACAAACTAAAGAATTACAAAAACAAATTACAAAAATTCAAAATTTTCGGGTTTAT
TACAGGGACAGCAGAGATCCAGTTTGGTTAATTAAGGTACCGAGGGCCTATTTCCCATGATTCCTTCATA
TTTGCATATACGATACAAGGCTGTTAGAGAGATAATTAGAATTAATTTGACTGTAAACACAAAGATATTA
GTACAAAATACGTGACGTAGAAAGTAATAATTTCTTGGGTAGTTTGCAGTTTTAAAATTATGTTTTAAAA
TGGACTATCATATGCTTACCGTAACTTGAAAGTATTTCGATTTCTTGGCTTTATATATCTTGTGGAAAGG
ACGAAACACCGGAGAGAACTCCCGACCGGGA
